>Addgene plasmid #52372 | FUW-Flag-Mbd3 delta1-70 | depositor full sequence | sequence record 81497 | FUW-Flag-Mbd3 delta1-70 sequence 9929 bps
GTCGACGGATCGGGAGATCTCCCGATCCCCTATGGTGCACTCTCAGTACAATCTGCTCTGATGCCGCATA
GTTAAGCCAGTATCTGCTCCCTGCTTGTGTGTTGGAGGTCGCTGAGTAGTGCGCGAGCAAAATTTAAGCT
ACAACAAGGCAAGGCTTGACCGACAATTGCATGAAGAATCTGCTTAGGGTTAGGCGTTTTGCGCTGCTTC
GCGATGTACGGGCCAGATATACGCGTTGACATTGATTATTGACTAGTTATTAATAGTAATCAATTACGGG
GTCATTAGTTCATAGCCCATATATGGAGTTCCGCGTTACATAACTTACGGTAAATGGCCCGCCTGGCTGA
CCGCCCAACGACCCCCGCCCATTGACGTCAATAATGACGTATGTTCCCATAGTAACGCCAATAGGGACTT
TCCATTGACGTCAATGGGTGGAGTATTTACGGTAAACTGCCCACTTGGCAGTACATCAAGTGTATCATAT
GCCAAGTACGCCCCCTATTGACGTCAATGACGGTAAATGGCCCGCCTGGCATTATGCCCAGTACATGACC
TTATGGGACTTTCCTACTTGGCAGTACATCTACGTATTAGTCATCGCTATTACCATGGTGATGCGGTTTT
GGCAGTACATCAATGGGCGTGGATAGCGGTTTGACTCACGGGGATTTCCAAGTCTCCACCCCATTGACGT
CAATGGGAGTTTGTTTTGGCACCAAAATCAACGGGACTTTCCAAAATGTCGTAACAACTCCGCCCCATTG
ACGCAAATGGGCGGTAGGCGTGTACGGTGGGAGGTCTATATAAGCAGCGCGTTTTGCCTGTACTGGGTCT
CTCTGGTTAGACCAGATCTGAGCCTGGGAGCTCTCTGGCTAACTAGGGAACCCACTGCTTAAGCCTCAAT
AAAGCTTGCCTTGAGTGCTTCAAGTAGTGTGTGCCCGTCTGTTGTGTGACTCTGGTAACTAGAGATCCCT
CAGACCCTTTTAGTCAGTGTGGAAAATCTCTAGCAGTGGCGCCCGAACAGGGACTTGAAAGCGAAAGGGA
AACCAGAGGAGCTCTCTCGACGCAGGACTCGGCTTGCTGAAGCGCGCACGGCAAGAGGCGAGGGGCGGCG
ACTGGTGAGTACGCCAAAAATTTTGACTAGCGGAGGCTAGAAGGAGAGAGATGGGTGCGAGAGCGTCAGT
ATTAAGCGGGGGAGAATTAGATCGCGATGGGAAAAAATTCGGTTAAGGCCAGGGGGAAAGAAAAAATATA
AATTAAAACATATAGTATGGGCAAGCAGGGAGCTAGAACGATTCGCAGTTAATCCTGGCCTGTTAGAAAC
ATCAGAAGGCTGTAGACAAATACTGGGACAGCTACAACCATCCCTTCAGACAGGATCAGAAGAACTTAGA
TCATTATATAATACAGTAGCAACCCTCTATTGTGTGCATCAAAGGATAGAGATAAAAGACACCAAGGAAG
CTTTAGACAAGATAGAGGAAGAGCAAAACAAAAGTAAGACCACCGCACAGCAAGCGGCCGCTGATCTTCA
GACCTGGAGGAGGAGATATGAGGGACAATTGGAGAAGTGAATTATATAAATATAAAGTAGTAAAAATTGA
ACCATTAGGAGTAGCACCCACCAAGGCAAAGAGAAGAGTGGTGCAGAGAGAAAAAAGAGCAGTGGGAATA
GGAGCTTTGTTCCTTGGGTTCTTGGGAGCAGCAGGAAGCACTATGGGCGCAGCGTCAATGACGCTGACGG
TACAGGCCAGACAATTATTGTCTGGTATAGTGCAGCAGCAGAACAATTTGCTGAGGGCTATTGAGGCGCA
ACAGCATCTGTTGCAACTCACAGTCTGGGGCATCAAGCAGCTCCAGGCAAGAATCCTGGCTGTGGAAAGA
TACCTAAAGGATCAACAGCTCCTGGGGATTTGGGGTTGCTCTGGAAAACTCATTTGCACCACTGCTGTGC
CTTGGAATGCTAGTTGGAGTAATAAATCTCTGGAACAGATTTGGAATCACACGACCTGGATGGAGTGGGA
CAGAGAAATTAACAATTACACAAGCTTAATACACTCCTTAATTGAAGAATCGCAAAACCAGCAAGAAAAG
AATGAACAAGAATTATTGGAATTAGATAAATGGGCAAGTTTGTGGAATTGGTTTAACATAACAAATTGGC
TGTGGTATATAAAATTATTCATAATGATAGTAGGAGGCTTGGTAGGTTTAAGAATAGTTTTTGCTGTACT
TTCTATAGTGAATAGAGTTAGGCAGGGATATTCACCATTATCGTTTCAGACCCACCTCCCAACCCCGAGG
GGACCCGACAGGCCCGAAGGAATAGAAGAAGAAGGTGGAGAGAGAGACAGAGACAGATCCATTCGATTAG
TGAACGGATCGGCACTGCGTGCGCCAATTCTGCAGACAAATGGCAGTATTCATCCACAATTTTAAAAGAA
AAGGGGGGATTGGGGGGTACAGTGCAGGGGAAAGAATAGTAGACATAATAGCAACAGACATACAAACTAA
AGAATTACAAAAACAAATTACAAAAATTCAAAATTTTCGGGTTTATTACAGGGACAGCAGAGATCCAGTT
TGGTTAATTAACCCGTGTCGGCTCCAGATCTGGCCTCCGCGCCGGGTTTTGGCGCCTCCCGCGGGCGCCC
CCCTCCTCACGGCGAGCGCTGCCACGTCAGACGAAGGGCGCAGCGAGCGTCCTGATCCTTCCGCCCGGAC
GCTCAGGACAGCGGCCCGCTGCTCATAAGACTCGGCCTTAGAACCCCAGTATCAGCAGAAGGACATTTTA
GGACGGGACTTGGGTGACTCTAGGGCACTGGTTTTCTTTCCAGAGAGCGGAACAGGCGAGGAAAAGTAGT
CCCTTCTCGGCGATTCTGCGGAGGGATCTCCGTGGGGCGGTGAACGCCGATGATTATATAAGGACGCGCC
GGGTGTGGCACAGCTAGTTCCGTCGCAGCCGGGATTTGGGTCGCGGTTCTTGTTTGTGGATCGCTGTGAT
CGTCACTTGGTGAGTAGCGGGCTGCTGGGCTGGCCGGGGCTTTCGTGGCCGCCGGGCCGCTCGGTGGGAC
GGAAGCGTGTGGAGAGACCGCCAAGGGCTGTAGTCTGGGTCCGCGAGCAAGGTTGCCCTGAACTGGGGGT
TGGGGGGAGCGCAGCAAAATGGCGGCTGTTCCCGAGTCTTGAATGGAAGACGCTTGTGAGGCGGGCTGTG
AGGTCGTTGAAACAAGGTGGGGGGCATGGTGGGCGGCAAGAACCCAAGGTCTTGAGGCCTTCGCTAATGC
GGGAAAGCTCTTATTCGGGTGAGATGGGCTGGGGCACCATCTGGGGACCCTGACGTGAAGTTTGTCACTG
ACTGGAGAACTCGGTTTGTCGTCTGTTGCGGGGGCGGCAGTTATGGCGGTGCCGTTGGGCAGTGCACCCG
TACCTTTGGGAGCGCGCGCCCTCGTCGTGTCGTGACGTCACCCGTTCTGTTGGCTTATAATGCAGGGTGG
GGCCACCTGCCGGTAGGTGTGCGGTAGGCTTTTCTCCGTCGCAGGACGCAGGGTTCGGGCCTAGGGTAGG
CTCTCCTGAATCGACAGGCGCCGGACCTCTGGTGAGGGGAGGGATAAGTGAGGCGTCAGTTTCTTTGGTC
GGTTTTATGTACCTATCTTCTTAAGTAGCTGAAGCTCCGGTTTTGAACTATGCGCTCGGGGTTGGCGAGT
GTGTTTTGTGAAGTTTTTTAGGCACCTTTTGAAATGTAATCATTTGGGTCAATATGTAATTTTCAGTGTT
AGACTAGTAAATTGTCCGCTAAATTCTGGCCGTTTTTGGCTTTTTTGTTAGACGAAGCTTGGGCTGCAGG
TCGACTCTAGAGGATCCAGTTAACCTCGAGGGCGCGCCGAATTCATGGACTACAAGGACGACGACAAGGA
CTACAAGGACGACGACAAGGGCAGCGGAATGAACAAGATGAATAAGAGTCGCCAGCGTGTGCGCTATGAT
TCTTCCAACCAGGTCAAGGGCAAGCCTGACCTGAACACCGCGCTGCCTGTACGGCAGACTGCATCCATCT
TCAAGCAACCGGTGACCAAGATCACCAACCACCCCAGCAACAAGGTCAAGAGCGACCCGCAGAAGGCAGT
GGACCAGCCGAGGCAGCTTTTCTGGGAGAAGAAGCTAAGTGGATTGAGTGCCTTTGACATTGCAGAAGAA
CTGGTCAGGACCATGGACTTGCCCAAGGGCCTGCAGGGAGTGGGCCCTGGCTGTACAGATGAGACGCTGC
TGTCAGCCATTGCGAGTGCTCTACACACCAGCACCCTGCCCATTACAGGCCAGCTCTCTGCAGCCGTGGA
GAAGAACCCTGGTGTGTGGCTGAACACTGCACAGCCACTGTGCAAAGCCTTCATGGTGACAGATGACGAC
ATCAGGAAGCAGGAGGAGCTGGTACAGCAGGTACGGAAGCGCCTGGAGGAGGCACTGATGGCCGACATGC
TAGCTCATGTGGAGGAGCTTGCCCGAGACGGGGAGGCACCACTGGACAAGGCCTGTGCAGAGGAGGAAGA
GGAGGAGGAAGAGGAGGAGGAAGAGCCGGAGCCAGAGCGAGTGTAGGAATTCGATATCAAGCTTATCGAT
AATCAACCTCTGGATTACAAAATTTGTGAAAGATTGACTGGTATTCTTAACTATGTTGCTCCTTTTACGC
TATGTGGATACGCTGCTTTAATGCCTTTGTATCATGCTATTGCTTCCCGTATGGCTTTCATTTTCTCCTC
CTTGTATAAATCCTGGTTGCTGTCTCTTTATGAGGAGTTGTGGCCCGTTGTCAGGCAACGTGGCGTGGTG
TGCACTGTGTTTGCTGACGCAACCCCCACTGGTTGGGGCATTGCCACCACCTGTCAGCTCCTTTCCGGGA
CTTTCGCTTTCCCCCTCCCTATTGCCACGGCGGAACTCATCGCCGCCTGCCTTGCCCGCTGCTGGACAGG
GGCTCGGCTGTTGGGCACTGACAATTCCGTGGTGTTGTCGGGGAAATCATCGTCCTTTCCTTGGCTGCTC
GCCTGTGTTGCCACCTGGATTCTGCGCGGGACGTCCTTCTGCTACGTCCCTTCGGCCCTCAATCCAGCGG
ACCTTCCTTCCCGCGGCCTGCTGCCGGCTCTGCGGCCTCTTCCGCGTCTTCGCCTTCGCCCTCAGACGAG
TCGGATCTCCCTTTGGGCCGCCTCCCCGCATCGATACCGTCGACCTCGAGACCTAGAAAAACATGGAGCA
ATCACAAGTAGCAATACAGCAGCTACCAATGCTGATTGTGCCTGGCTAGAAGCACAAGAGGAGGAGGAGG
TGGGTTTTCCAGTCACACCTCAGGTACCTTTAAGACCAATGACTTACAAGGCAGCTGTAGATCTTAGCCA
CTTTTTAAAAGAAAAGGGGGGACTGGAAGGGCTAATTCACTCCCAACGAAGACAAGATATCCTTGATCTG
TGGATCTACCACACACAAGGCTACTTCCCTGATTGGCAGAACTACACACCAGGGCCAGGGATCAGATATC
CACTGACCTTTGGATGGTGCTACAAGCTAGTACCAGTTGAGCAAGAGAAGGTAGAAGAAGCCAATGAAGG
AGAGAACACCCGCTTGTTACACCCTGTGAGCCTGCATGGGATGGATGACCCGGAGAGAGAAGTATTAGAG
TGGAGGTTTGACAGCCGCCTAGCATTTCATCACATGGCCCGAGAGCTGCATCCGGACTGTACTGGGTCTC
TCTGGTTAGACCAGATCTGAGCCTGGGAGCTCTCTGGCTAACTAGGGAACCCACTGCTTAAGCCTCAATA
AAGCTTGCCTTGAGTGCTTCAAGTAGTGTGTGCCCGTCTGTTGTGTGACTCTGGTAACTAGAGATCCCTC
AGACCCTTTTAGTCAGTGTGGAAAATCTCTAGCAGGGCCCGTTTAAACCCGCTGATCAGCCTCGACTGTG
CCTTCTAGTTGCCAGCCATCTGTTGTTTGCCCCTCCCCCGTGCCTTCCTTGACCCTGGAAGGTGCCACTC
CCACTGTCCTTTCCTAATAAAATGAGGAAATTGCATCGCATTGTCTGAGTAGGTGTCATTCTATTCTGGG
GGGTGGGGTGGGGCAGGACAGCAAGGGGGAGGATTGGGAAGACAATAGCAGGCATGCTGGGGATGCGGTG
GGCTCTATGGCTTCTGAGGCGGAAAGAACCAGCTGGGGCTCTAGGGGGTATCCCC
[124 nt withheld, positions 6216-6339]
C
[91 nt withheld, positions 6341-6431]
A
[49 nt withheld, positions 6433-6481]
CCTTTGACGTTGGAGTCCACGTTCTTT
[37 nt withheld, positions 6509-6545]
ACCCTATCTCGGTCTATTCTTTTGATTTATAAGGGATTTTGCCGATTTCGGCCTATTGGTTAAAAAATGA
GCTGATTTAACAAAAATTTAACGCGAATTAATTCTGTGGAATGTGTGTCAGTTAGGGTGTGGAAAGTCCC
CAGGCTCCCCAGCAGGCAGAAGTATGCAAAGCATGCATCTCAATTAGTCAGCAACCAGGTGTGGAAAGTC
CCCAGGCTCCCCAGCAGGCAGAAGTATGCAAAGCATGCATCTCAATTAGTCAGCAACCATAGTCCCGCCC
CTAACTCCGCCCATCCCGCCCCTAACTCCGCCCAGTTCCGCCCATTCTCCGCCCCATGGCTGACTAATTT
TTTTTATTTATGCAGAGGCCGAGGCCGCCTCTGCCTCTGAGCTATTCCAGAAGTAGTGAGGAGGCTTTTT
TGGAGGCCTAGGCTTTTGCAAAAAGCTCCCGGGAGCTTGTATATCCATTTTCGGATCTGATCAGCACGTG
TTGACAATTAATCATCGGCATAGTATATCGGCATAGTATAATACGACAAGGTGAGGAACTAAACCATGGC
CAAGTTGACCAGTGCCGTTCCGGTGCTCACCGCGCGCGACGTCGCCGGAGCGGTCGAGTTCTGGACCGAC
CGGCTCGGGTTCTCCCGGGACTTCGTGGAGGACGACTTCGCCGGTGTGGTCCGGGACGACGTGACCCTGT
TCATCAGCGCGGTCCAGGACCAGGTGGTGCCGGACAACACCCTGGCCTGGGTGTGGGTGCGCGGCCTGGA
CGAGCTGTACGCCGAGTGGTCGGAGGTCGTGTCCACGAACTTCCGGGACGCCTCCGGGCCGGCCATGACC
GAGATCGGCGAGCAGCCGTGGGGGCGGGAGTTCGCCCTGCGCGACCCGGCCGGCAACTGCGTGCACTTCG
TGGCCGAGGAGCAGGACTGACACGTGCTACGAGATTTCGATTCCACCGCCGCCTTCTATGAAAGGTTGGG
CTTCGGAATCGTTTTCCGGGACGCCGGCTGGATGATCCTCCAGCGCGGGGATCTCATGCTGGAGTTCTTC
GCCCACCCCAACTTGTTTATTGCAGCTTATAATGGTTACAAATAAAGCAATAGCATCACAAATTTCACAA
ATAAAGCATTTTTTTCACTGCATTCTAGTTGTGGTTTGTCCAAACTCATCAATGTATCTTATCATGTCTG
TATACCGTCGACCTCTAGCTAGAGCTTGGCGTAATCATGGTCATAGCTGTTTCCTGTGTGAAATTGTTAT
CCGCTCACAATTCCACACAACATACGAGCCGGAAGCATAAAGTGTAAAGCCTGGGGTGCCTAATGAGTGA
GCTAACTCACATTAATTGCGTTGCGCTCACTGCCCGCTTTCCAGTCGGGAAACCTGTCGTGCCAGCTGCA
TTAATGAATCGGCCAACGCGCGGGGAGAGGCGGTTTGCGTATTGGGCGCTCTTCCGCTTCCTCGCTCACT
GACTCGCTGCGCTCGGTCGTTCGGCTGCGGCGAGCGGTATCAGCTCACTCAAAGGCGGTAATACGGTTAT
CCACAGAATCAGGGGATAACGCAGGAAAGAACATGTGAGCAAAAGGCCAGCAAAAGGCCAGGAACCGTAA
AAAGGCCGCGTTGCTGGCGTTTTTCCATAGGCTCCGCCCCCCTGACGAGCATCACAAAAATCGACGCTCA
AGTCAGAGGTGGCGAAACCCGACAGGACTATAAAGATACCAGGCGTTTCCCCCTGGAAGCTCCCTCGTGC
GCTCTCCTGTTCCGACCCTGCCGCTTACCGGATACCTGTCCGCCTTTCTCCCTTCGGGAAGCGTGGCGCT
TTCTCATAGCTCACGCTGTAGGTATCTCAGTTCGGTGTAGGTCGTTCGCTCCAAGCTGGGCTGTGTGCAC
GAACCCCCCGTTCAGCCCGACCGCTGCGCCTTATCCGGTAACTATCGTCTTGAGTCCAACCCGGTAAGAC
ACGACTTATCGCCACTGGCAGCAGCCACTGGTAACAGGATTAGCAGAGCGAGGTATGTAGGCGGTGCTAC
AGAGTTCTTGAAGTGGTGGCCTAACTACGGCTACACTAGAAGAACAGTATTTGGTATCTGCGCTCTGCTG
AAGCCAGTTACCTTCGGAAAAAGAGTTGGTAGCTCTTGATCCGGCAAACAAACCACCGCTGGTAGCGGTG
GTTTTTTTGTTTGCAAGCAGCAGATTACGCGCAGAAAAAAAGGATCTCAAGAAGATCCTTTGATCTTTTC
TACGGGGTCTGACGCTCAGTGGAACGAAAACTCACGTTAAGGGATTTTGGTCATGAGATTATCAAAAAGG
ATCTTCACCTAGATCCTTTTAAATTAAAAATGAAGTTTTAAATCAATCTAAAGTATATATGAGTAAACTT
GGTCTGACAGTTACCAATGCTTAATCAGTGAGGCACCTATCTCAGCGATCTGTCTATTTCGTTCATCCAT
AGTTGCCTGACTCCCCGTCGTGTAGATAACTACGATACGGGAGGGCTTACCATCTGGCCCCAGTGCTGCA
ATGATACCGCGAGACCCACGCTCACCGGCTCCAGATTTATCAGCAATAAACCAGCCAGCCGGAAGGGCCG
AGCGCAGAAGTGGTCCTGCAACTTTATCCGCCTCCATCCAGTCTATTAATTGTTGCCGGGAAGCTAGAGT
AAGTAGTTCGCCAGTTAATAGTTTGCGCAACGTTGTTGCCATTGCTACAGGCATCGTGGTGTCACGCTCG
TCGTTTGGTATGGCTTCATTCAGCTCCGGTTCCCAACGATCAAGGCGAGTTACATGATCCCCCATGTTGT
GCAAAAAAGCGGTTAGCTCCTTCGGTCCTCCGATCGTTGTCAGAAGTAAGTTGGCCGCAGTGTTATCACT
CATGGTTATGGCAGCACTGCATAATTCTCTTACTGTCATGCCATCCGTAAGATGCTTTTCTGTGACTGGT
GAGTACTCAACCAAGTCATTCTGAGAATAGTGTATGCGGCGACCGAGTTGCTCTTGCCCGGCGTCAATAC
GGGATAATACCGCGCCACATAGCAGAACTTTAAAAGTGCTCATCATTGGAAAACGTTCTTCGGGGCGAAA
ACTCTCAAGGATCTTACCGCTGTTGAGATCCAGTTCGATGTAACCCACTCGTGCACCCAACTGATCTTCA
GCATCTTTTACTTTCACCAGCGTTTCTGGGTGAGCAAAAACAGGAAGGCAAAATGCCGCAAAAAAGGGAA
TAAGGGCGACACGGAAATGTTGAATACTCATACTCTTCCTTTTTCAATATTATTGAAGCATTTATCAGGG
TTATTGTCTCATGAGCGGATACATATTTGAATGTATTTAGAAAAATAAACAAATAGGGGTTCCGCGCACA
TTTCCCCGAAAAGTGCCACCTGAC
Features (pLannotate 1.2.2; 33 found; start..end, strand, type, name):
     31..83      -  misc_feature   bom (fragment): basis of mobility region from pBR322
    238..617     +  enhancer       CMV enhancer: human cytomegalovirus immediate early enhancer
    618..817     +  promoter       CMV promoter: human cytomegalovirus (CMV) immediate early promoter
    835..1015    +  LTR            5' LTR (truncated): truncated 5' long terminal repeat (LTR) from HIV-1
   1062..1187    +  misc_feature   HIV-1 Ψ: packaging signal of human immunodeficiency virus type 1
   1171..1534    +  CDS            HIV-1 gag (fragment): gag protein from human immunodeficiency virus 1; gag
   1680..1913    +  misc_feature   RRE: The Rev response element (RRE) of HIV-1 allows for Rev-dependent mRNA export from the nucleus to the cytoplasm.
   2290..2390    +  CDS            Rev (fragment): human immunodeficiency virus 1 (HIV-1) Rev protein; rev; enhances nuclear export of unspliced and incompletely spliced viral mRNAs
   2440..2557    +  misc_feature   cPPT/CTS: central polypurine tract and central termination sequence of HIV-1
   2622..3833    +  promoter       UbC promoter: human ubiquitin C promoter
   3844..3867    -  misc_feature   MCS (fragment): pUC18/19 multiple cloning site
   3895..3914    +  CDS            5xFLAG (fragment): five tandem FLAG® epitope tags
   3918..3935    +  CDS            5xFLAG (fragment): five tandem FLAG® epitope tags
   3949..4593    +  CDS            Mbd3 (fragment): MBD3_MOUSE - Experimental evidence at protein level: Swiss-Prot protein existence level 1. Acts as transcriptional repressor and plays a role in gene silencing. Does not bind DNA by itself. Binds to DNA with a preference for sites containing methylated CpG dinucleotides (in vitro). Binds to a lesser degree DNA containing unmethylated CpG dinucleotides (By similarity). Recruits histone deacetylases and DNA methyltransferases. From Mus musculus (Mouse).
   4595..4621    +  misc_feature   MCS (fragment): pBluescript multiple cloning site
   4621..5209    +  misc_feature   WPRE: woodchuck hepatitis virus posttranscriptional regulatory element
   5146..5727    +  CDS            nef (fragment): NEF_HV1H2 - Experimental evidence at protein level: Swiss-Prot protein existence level 1. Extracellular Nef protein targets CD4(+) T-lymphocytes for apoptosis by interacting with CXCR4 surface receptors. From Human immunodeficiency virus type 1 group M subtype B (isolate HXB2) (HIV-1).
   5734..5914    +  LTR            5' LTR (truncated): truncated 5' long terminal repeat (LTR) from HIV-1
   5946..6170    +  polyA_signal   bGH poly(A) signal: bovine growth hormone polyadenylation signal
   6174..6195    +  promoter       SV40 promoter (fragment): SV40 enhancer and early promoter
   6216..6644    +  rep_origin     f1 ori (sequence partly withheld): f1 bacteriophage origin of replication; arrow indicates direction of (+) strand synthesis
   6658..6987    +  promoter       SV40 promoter: SV40 enhancer and early promoter
   7035..7082    +  promoter       EM7 promoter: synthetic bacterial promoter&nbsp
   7101..7475    +  CDS            BleoR: antibiotic-binding protein; Sh ble from Streptoalloteichus hindustanus; confers resistance to bleomycin, phleomycin, and Zeocin™
   7485..7610    +  CDS            ble (fragment): BLE_KLEPN - Experimental evidence at protein level: Swiss-Prot protein existence level 1. Binding protein with a strong affinity to the bleomycin family of antibiotics. Binds to CL990; an antimitotic-antibiotic compound. From Klebsiella pneumoniae.
   7605..7726    +  polyA_signal   SV40 poly(A) signal: SV40 polyadenylation signal
   7799..7815    -  protein_bind   lac operator: The lac repressor binds to the lac operator to inhibit transcription in E. coli. This inhibition can be relieved by adding lactose or isopropyl-β-D-thiogalactopyranoside (IPTG). lac repressor encoded by lacI
   7823..7853    -  promoter       lac promoter: promoter for the E. coli lac operon
   7868..7889    -  protein_bind   CAP binding site: CAP binding activates transcription in the presence of cAMP. E. coli catabolite activator protein
   7902..7994    -  CDS            lacI (fragment): lac repressor; lacI; The lac repressor binds to the lac operator to inhibit transcription in E. coli. This inhibition can be relieved by adding lactose or isopropyl-β-D-thiogalactopyranoside (IPTG).
   8177..8765    -  rep_origin     ori: high-copy-number ColE1/pMB1/pBR322/pUC origin of replication
   8936..9796    -  CDS            AmpR: β-lactamase; bla; confers resistance to ampicillin, carbenicillin, and related antibiotics
   9797..9901    -  promoter       AmpR promoter: bla
