[The description below was written by a language model from this plasmid's Addgene catalogue record and pLannotate feature annotations shown in this document.]
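Description:
FUW-Flag-Mbd3 delta1-70 is an HIV-1-based lentiviral transfer plasmid built on the FUW backbone for constitutive expression of an N-terminally truncated mouse Mbd3 in mammalian cells. It is propagated in E. coli through a high-copy ColE1/pUC-type origin with ampicillin resistance (AmpR with its own bla promoter). The backbone also carries an f1 origin and an SV40/EM7-driven bleomycin/Zeocin resistance cassette with an SV40 poly(A) signal. This cassette lies outside the LTR-flanked region, so it would not be packaged into virus. The catalogue lists a total size of 10,139 bp, whereas the annotated depositor sequence is 9,929 nt. The depositor also notes several mismatches between this sequence and the repository's quality-control sequence, said not to affect function.

A CMV enhancer/promoter fused to a truncated 5' LTR drives transcription of the viral genome in packaging cells. The genome carries the Ψ packaging signal with a gag fragment, the Rev response element for Rev-dependent nuclear export, and the cPPT/CTS. The internal expression unit is the human ubiquitin C promoter, followed by two short FLAG-epitope matches consistent with the double Flag tag, and then the Mbd3 coding fragment lacking amino acids 1-70. The insert was cloned between EcoRI sites. A WPRE downstream enhances transcript expression, and it is followed by the 3' LTR region (annotated as a truncated LTR) and a bGH polyadenylation signal.

Mbd3 is annotated as a transcriptional repressor that recruits histone deacetylases. The construct delivers a tagged deletion mutant of this protein, and its associated publication concerns reprogramming of somatic cells to pluripotency. The Flag tag allows detection or pull-down of the mutant protein.
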