Addgene plasmid #52372: FUW-Flag-Mbd3 delta1-70
Purpose: Lentiviral expression vector for constitutive expression of double Flag tagged Mbd3 mutant
Depositing lab: Jacob Hanna. Depositing organization: Weizmann Institute of Science. Publication: Deterministic direct reprogramming of somatic cells to pluripotency. Rais Y, Zviran A, Geula S, Gafni O, Chomsky E, Viukov S, Mansour AA, Caspi I, Krupalnik V, Zerbib M, Maza I, Mor N, Baran D, Weinberger L, Jaitin DA, Lara-Astiaso D, Blecher-Gonen R, Shipony Z, Mukamel Z, Hagai T, Gilad S, Amann-Zalcenstein D, Tanay A, Amit I, Novershtern N, Hanna JH. Nature. 2013 Oct 3;502(7469):65-70. doi: 10.1038/nature12587. Epub 2013 Sep 18. PubMed 24048479.
Backbone
  Vector backbone: Fuw
  Total vector size (bp): 10139
  Vector type: Mammalian Expression, Lentiviral
Growth in bacteria
  Bacterial resistance: Ampicillin, 100 μg/mL
  Growth temperature: 37°C
  Growth strain: Stbl3
  Copy number: High Copy
Gene/Insert
  Gene/Insert name: Mbd3
  Species: M. musculus (mouse)
  Insert size (bp): 702
  Mutation: deleted amino acids 1-70
  Entrez Gene: Mbd3
  Promoter: Ubiquitin
  Tag / fusion protein: flag (N terminal on insert)
  Cloning method: Restriction Enzyme; 5′ cloning site EcoR1 (not destroyed); 3′ cloning site EcoR1 (not destroyed)
  Sequencing primers: 5′ GTTTTGAACTATGCGCTCGG
Terms and licenses: Academic/Nonprofit Terms; Industry Terms: Not Available to Industry
Depositor comments: Please note that there are several mismatches in between Addgene's quality control and the depositor's sequence. The mismatches do NOT affect plasmid function.
How to cite: FUW-Flag-Mbd3 delta1-70 was a gift from Jacob Hanna (Addgene plasmid # 52372 ; http://n2t.net/addgene:52372 ; RRID:Addgene_52372)
