>Addgene plasmid #52372 | FUW-Flag-Mbd3 delta1-70 | addgene partial sequence | sequence record 84468 | WPRE-R 5'-CATAGCGTAAAAGGAGCAACA-3'
ATTTTGTAATCCAGAGGTTGATTATCGATAAGCTTGATATCGAATTCCTACACTCGCTCTGGCTCCGGCT
CTTCCTCCTCCTCTTCCTCCTCCTCTTCCTCCTCTGCACAGGCCTTGTCCAGTGGTGCCTCCCCGTCTCG
GGCAAGCTCCTCCACATGAGCTAGCATGTCGGCCATCAGTGCCTCCTCCAGGCGCTTCCGTACCTGCTGT
ACCAGCTCCTCCTGCTTCCTGATGTCGTCATCTGTCACCATGAAGGCTTTGCACAGTGGCTGTGCAGTGT
TCAGCCACACACCAGGGTTCTTCTCCACGGCTGCAGAGAGCTGGCCTGTAATGGGCAGGGTGCTGGTGTG
TAGAGCACTCGCAATGGCTGACAGCAGCGTCTCATCTGTACAGCCAGGGCCCACTCCCTGCAGGCCCTTG
GGCAAGTCCATGGTCCTGACCAGTTCTTCTGCAATGTCAAAGGCACTCAATCCACTTAGCTTCTTCTCCC
AGAAAAGCTGCCTCGGCTGGTCCACTGCCTTCTGCGGGTCGCTCTTGACCTTGTTGCTGGGGTGGTTGGT
GATCTTGGTCACCGGTTGCTTGAAGATGGATGCAGTCTGCCGTACAGGCAGCGCGGTGTTCAGGTCAGGC
TTGCCCTTGACCTGGTTGGAAGAATCATAGCGCACACGCTGGCGACTCTTATTCATCTTGTTCATTCCGC
TGCCCTTGTCGTCGTCCTTGTAGTCCTTGTCGTCGTCCTTGTAGTCCATGAATTCCCGGGCCCAAGCTTC
GTCTAACAAAAAAGCCAAAAACGGCCAGAATTTAGCGGACAATTTACTAGTCTAACACTGAAAATTACAT
ATTGACCCAAATGATTACATTTCAAAAGGTGCCTAAAAAACTTCACAAAACACACTCGCCAACCCCGAGC
GCATAGTTCAAAACCGGA
