>Addgene plasmid #52372 | FUW-Flag-Mbd3 delta1-70 | addgene partial sequence | sequence record 84786 | hUBCpro-F 5'-TGAAGCTCCGGTTTTGAACT-3'
GGCACCTTTTGAAATGTAATCATTTGGGTCAATATGTAATTTTCAGTGTTAGACTAGTAAATTGTCCGCT
AAATTCTGGCCGTTTTTGGCTTTTTTGTTAGACGAAGCTTGGGCCCGGGAATTCATGGACTACAAGGACG
ACGACAAGGACTACAAGGACGACGACAAGGGCAGCGGAATGAACAAGATGAATAAGAGTCGCCAGCGTGT
GCGCTATGATTCTTCCAACCAGGTCAAGGGCAAGCCTGACCTGAACACCGCGCTGCCTGTACGGCAGACT
GCATCCATCTTCAAGCAACCGGTGACCAAGATCACCAACCACCCCAGCAACAAGGTCAAGAGCGACCCGC
AGAAGGCAGTGGACCAGCCGAGGCAGCTTTTCTGGGAGAAGAAGCTAAGTGGATTGAGTGCCTTTGACAT
TGCAGAAGAACTGGTCAGGACCATGGACTTGCCCAAGGGCCTGCAGGGAGTGGGCCCTGGCTGTACAGAT
GAGACGCTGCTGTCAGCCATTGCGAGTGCTCTACACACCAGCACCCTGCCCATTACAGGCCAGCTCTCTG
CAGCCGTGGAGAAGAACCCTGGTGTGTGGCTGAACACTGCACAGCCACTGTGCAAAGCCTTCATGGTGAC
AGATGACGACATCAGGAAGCAGGAGGAGCTGGTACAGCAGGTACGGAAGCGCCTGGAGGAGGCACTGATG
GCCGACATGCTAGCTCATGTGGAGGAGCTTGCCCGAGACGGGGAGGCACCACTGGACAAGGCCTGTGCAG
AGGAGGAAGAGGAGGAGGAAGAGGAGGAGGAAGAGCCGGAGCCAGAGCGAGTGTAGGAATTCGATATCAA
GCTTATCGATAATCAACCTCTGGATTACAAAATTTGTGAAAGATTGACTGGTATTCTTAACTATGTTGCT
CC
